Addgene plasmid #79055: ERM-APEX2
Purpose: Soybean APEX2 anchored to cytosolic face of ER membrane with N-terminal targeting sequence of residues 1-27 of ER-resident P450 oxidase 2C1.
Depositing lab: Alice Ting. Depositing organization: Massachusetts Institute of Technology. Publication: Directed evolution of APEX2 for electron microscopy and proximity labeling. Lam SS, Martell JD, Kamer KJ, Deerinck TJ, Ellisman MH, Mootha VK, Ting AY. Nat Methods. 2014 Nov 24. doi: 10.1038/nmeth.3179. PubMed 25419960.
Backbone
  Vector backbone: pLX304
  Backbone size w/o insert (bp): 7740
  Total vector size (bp): 8694
  Vector type: Mammalian Expression, Bacterial Expression, Lentiviral
Growth in bacteria
  Bacterial resistance: Ampicillin, 100 μg/mL
  Growth temperature: 37°C
  Growth strain: NEB Stable
  Copy number: Unknown
Gene/Insert
  Gene/Insert name: APEX2 anchored to the cytosolic face of the ER membrane
  Species: Soybean
  Insert size (bp): 954
  Promoter: CMV immearly promotor
  Tag / fusion protein: Residues 1-27 of P450 oxidase 2C1 (N terminal on insert); V5 (C terminal on insert)
  Cloning method: Unknown
  Sequencing primers: 5′ CMV-forward
Terms and licenses: Academic/Nonprofit Terms; Industry Terms: Not Available to Industry
Depositor comments: Additional publication for this plasmid: Proteomic mapping of cytosol-facing outer mitochondrial and ER membranes in living human cells by proximity biotinylation. Hung et. al. Elife 2017 https://www.ncbi.nlm.nih.gov/pubmed/28441135
How to cite: ERM-APEX2 was a gift from Alice Ting (Addgene plasmid # 79055 ; http://n2t.net/addgene:79055 ; RRID:Addgene_79055)
