[The description below was written by a language model from this plasmid's Addgene catalogue record and pLannotate feature annotations shown in this document.]
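Description:
ERM-APEX2 is a lentiviral mammalian expression plasmid built on the pLX304 Gateway destination backbone, about 8.7 kb in total with a 954 bp insert. It is propagated in E. coli through a high-copy ColE1/pUC-type origin with ampicillin selection (AmpR), and it also carries an f1 origin and an SV40 origin. The viral framework is of the third-generation, self-inactivating type. An RSV promoter drives a truncated HIV-1 5' LTR, followed by the Ψ packaging signal with a gag fragment, the Rev response element, a cPPT/CTS, a WPRE, and a ΔU3 3' LTR with a downstream SV40 polyadenylation signal. Within the transfer region, a human PGK promoter drives blasticidin S deaminase, so transduced or transfected mammalian cells can be selected with blasticidin.

The payload is expressed from the CMV immediate-early enhancer/promoter and sits between attB1 and attB2 sites, which are characteristic of insertion by Gateway recombination, although the record lists the cloning method as unknown. It encodes residues 1-27 of the ER-resident cytochrome P450 2C1 (annotated as the rabbit protein) fused to the N terminus of APEX2. APEX2 is an engineered monomeric soybean ascorbate peroxidase whose A134P mutation raises its activity relative to the original APEX. A V5 epitope tag from the backbone follows attB2 at the C terminus and allows detection of the fusion. The P450 leader anchors the fusion in the ER membrane with the peroxidase facing the cytosol. According to the record and its associated publications, the construct is used for APEX2-based electron microscopy contrast and for proximity biotinylation to map proteins at the cytosol-facing ER membrane in living human cells.
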