Features (pLannotate 1.2.2; 32 found; start..end, strand, type, name):
    429..448     +  misc_feature   cPPT/CTS (fragment): central polypurine tract and central termination sequence of HIV-1
    450..683     +  LTR            3' LTR (ΔU3): self-inactivating 3' long terminal repeat (LTR) from HIV-1
    761..882     +  polyA_signal   SV40 poly(A) signal: SV40 polyadenylation signal
    922..1057    +  rep_origin     SV40 ori: SV40 origin of replication
   1078..1096    -  promoter       T7 promoter: promoter for bacteriophage T7 RNA polymerase
   1104..1259    +  CDS            lacZα (fragment): LacZα fragment of β-galactosidase; lacZ fragment
   1264..1692    +  rep_origin     f1 ori (sequence partly withheld): f1 bacteriophage origin of replication; arrow indicates direction of (+) strand synthesis
   1745..1849    +  promoter       AmpR promoter: bla
   1850..2710    +  CDS            AmpR: β-lactamase; bla; confers resistance to ampicillin, carbenicillin, and related antibiotics
   2881..3469    +  rep_origin     ori: high-copy-number ColE1/pMB1/pBR322/pUC origin of replication
   3652..3744    +  CDS            lacI (fragment): lac repressor; lacI; The lac repressor binds to the lac operator to inhibit transcription in E. coli. This inhibition can be relieved by adding lactose or isopropyl-β-D-thiogalactopyranoside (IPTG).
   3757..3778    +  protein_bind   CAP binding site: CAP binding activates transcription in the presence of cAMP. E. coli catabolite activator protein
   3793..3823    +  promoter       lac promoter: promoter for the E. coli lac operon
   3831..3847    +  protein_bind   lac operator: The lac repressor binds to the lac operator to inhibit transcription in E. coli. This inhibition can be relieved by adding lactose or isopropyl-β-D-thiogalactopyranoside (IPTG). lac repressor encoded by lacI
   3892..3910    +  promoter       T3 promoter: promoter for bacteriophage T3 RNA polymerase
   3938..4164    +  promoter       RSV promoter: Rous sarcoma virus enhancer/promoter
   4165..4345    +  LTR            5' LTR (truncated): truncated 5' long terminal repeat (LTR) from HIV-1
   4392..4517    +  misc_feature   HIV-1 Ψ: packaging signal of human immunodeficiency virus type 1
   4501..4864    +  CDS            HIV-1 gag (fragment): gag protein from human immunodeficiency virus 1; gag
   5010..5243    +  misc_feature   RRE: The Rev response element (RRE) of HIV-1 allows for Rev-dependent mRNA export from the nucleus to the cytoplasm.
   5620..5646    +  CDS            Rev (fragment): human immunodeficiency virus 1 (HIV-1) Rev protein; rev; enhances nuclear export of unspliced and incompletely spliced viral mRNAs
   5647..6147    +  promoter       hPGK promoter: human phosphoglycerate kinase 1 promoter
   6159..6554    +  CDS            BSD: blasticidin S deaminase; Aspergillus terreus BSD; confers resistance to blasticidin
   6614..6731    +  misc_feature   cPPT/CTS: central polypurine tract and central termination sequence of HIV-1
   6848..7151    +  enhancer       CMV enhancer: human cytomegalovirus immediate early enhancer
   7152..7355    +  promoter       CMV promoter: human cytomegalovirus (CMV) immediate early promoter
   7378..7402    +  protein_bind   attB1: mutant version of attB; recombination site for the Gateway® BP reaction BP Clonase™
   7420..7500    +  CDS            CYP2C1 (fragment): CP2C1_RABIT - Experimental evidence at protein level: Swiss-Prot protein existence level 1. Cytochromes P450 are a group of heme-thiolate monooxygenases. In liver microsomes, this enzyme is involved in an NADPH-dependent electron transport pathway. It oxidizes a variety of structurally unrelated compounds, including steroids, fatty acids, and xenobiotics. From Oryctolagus cuniculus (Rabbit).
   7579..8325    +  CDS            APEX2: soybean ascorbate peroxidase, engineered to serve as a monomeric tag for electron microscopy and live-cell proteomics (Lam et al., 2015) more active than the original APEX due to the A134P mutation
   8375..8399    -  protein_bind   attB2: mutant version of attB; recombination site for the Gateway® BP reaction BP Clonase™
   8401..8442    +  CDS            V5 tag: epitope tag from simian virus 5
   8484..378     +  misc_feature   WPRE (across the origin): woodchuck hepatitis virus posttranscriptional regulatory element
>Addgene plasmid #79055 | ERM-APEX2 | addgene full sequence | sequence record 419573 | Addgene NGS Result
GCACTGTGTTTGCTGACGCAACCCCCACTGGTTGGGGCATTGCCACCACCTGTCAGCTCCTTTCCGGGAC
TTTCGCTTTCCCCCTCCCTATTGCCACGGCGGAACTCATCGCCGCCTGCCTTGCCCGCTGCTGGACAGGG
GCTCGGCTGTTGGGCACTGACAATTCCGTGGTGTTGTCGGGGAAATCATCGTCCTTTCCTTGGCTGCTCG
CCTGTGTTGCCACCTGGATTCTGCGCGGGACGTCCTTCTGCTACGTCCCTTCGGCCCTCAATCCAGCGGA
CCTTCCTTCCCGCGGCCTGCTGCCGGCTCTGCGGCCTCTTCCGCGTCTTCGCCTTCGCCCTCAGACGAGT
CGGATCTCCCTTTGGGCCGCCTCCCCGCGTCGACTTTAAGACCAATGACTTACAAGGCAGCTGTAGATCT
TAGCCACTTTTTAAAAGAAAAGGGGGGACTGGAAGGGCTAATTCACTCCCAACGAAGACAAGATCTGCTT
TTTGCTTGTACTGGGTCTCTCTGGTTAGACCAGATCTGAGCCTGGGAGCTCTCTGGCTAACTAGGGAACC
CACTGCTTAAGCCTCAATAAAGCTTGCCTTGAGTGCTTCAAGTAGTGTGTGCCCGTCTGTTGTGTGACTC
TGGTAACTAGAGATCCCTCAGACCCTTTTAGTCAGTGTGGAAAATCTCTAGCAGTACGTATAGTAGTTCA
TGTCATCTTATTATTCAGTATTTATAACTTGCAAAGAAATGAATATCAGAGAGTGAGAGGAACTTGTTTA
TTGCAGCTTATAATGGTTACAAATAAAGCAATAGCATCACAAATTTCACAAATAAAGCATTTTTTTCACT
GCATTCTAGTTGTGGTTTGTCCAAACTCATCAATGTATCTTATCATGTCTGGCTCTAGCTATCCCGCCCC
TAACTCCGCCCATCCCGCCCCTAACTCCGCCCAGTTCCGCCCATTCTCCGCCCCATGGCTGACTAATTTT
TTTTATTTATGCAGAGGCCGAGGCCGCCTCGGCCTCTGAGCTATTCCAGAAGTAGTGAGGAGGCTTTTTT
GGAGGCCTAGGGACGTACCCAATTCGCCCTATAGTGAGTCGTATTACGCGCGCTCACTGGCCGTCGTTTT
ACAACGTCGTGACTGGGAAAACCCTGGCGTTACCCAACTTAATCGCCTTGCAGCACATCCCCCTTTCGCC
AGCTGGCGTAATAGCGAAGAGGCCCGCACCGATCGCCCTTCCCAACAGTTGCGCAGCCTGAATGGCGAAT
GGG
[124 nt withheld, positions 1264-1387]
C
[91 nt withheld, positions 1389-1479]
A
[49 nt withheld, positions 1481-1529]
CCTTTGACGTTGGAGTCCACGTTCTTT
[37 nt withheld, positions 1557-1593]
ACCCTATCTCGGTCTATTCTTTTGATTTATAAGGGATTTTGCCGATTTCGGCCTATTGGTTAAAAAATGA
GCTGATTTAACAAAAATTTAACGCGAATTTTAACAAAATATTAACGCTTACAATTTAGGTGGCACTTTTC
GGGGAAATGTGCGCGGAACCCCTATTTGTTTATTTTTCTAAATACATTCAAATATGTATCCGCTCATGAG
ACAATAACCCTGATAAATGCTTCAATAATATTGAAAAAGGAAGAGTATGAGTATTCAACATTTCCGTGTC
GCCCTTATTCCCTTTTTTGCGGCATTTTGCCTTCCTGTTTTTGCTCACCCAGAAACGCTGGTGAAAGTAA
AAGATGCTGAAGATCAGTTGGGTGCACGAGTGGGTTACATCGAACTGGATCTCAACAGCGGTAAGATCCT
TGAGAGTTTTCGCCCCGAAGAACGTTTTCCAATGATGAGCACTTTTAAAGTTCTGCTATGTGGCGCGGTA
TTATCCCGTATTGACGCCGGGCAAGAGCAACTCGGTCGCCGCATACACTATTCTCAGAATGACTTGGTTG
AGTACTCACCAGTCACAGAAAAGCATCTTACGGATGGCATGACAGTAAGAGAATTATGCAGTGCTGCCAT
AACCATGAGTGATAACACTGCGGCCAACTTACTTCTGACAACGATCGGAGGACCGAAGGAGCTAACCGCT
TTTTTGCACAACATGGGGGATCATGTAACTCGCCTTGATCGTTGGGAACCGGAGCTGAATGAAGCCATAC
CAAACGACGAGCGTGACACCACGATGCCTGTAGCAATGGCAACAACGTTGCGCAAACTATTAACTGGCGA
ACTACTTACTCTAGCTTCCCGGCAACAATTAATAGACTGGATGGAGGCGGATAAAGTTGCAGGACCACTT
CTGCGCTCGGCCCTTCCGGCTGGCTGGTTTATTGCTGATAAATCTGGAGCCGGTGAGCGTGGGTCTCGCG
GTATCATTGCAGCACTGGGGCCAGATGGTAAGCCCTCCCGTATCGTAGTTATCTACACGACGGGGAGTCA
GGCAACTATGGATGAACGAAATAGACAGATCGCTGAGATAGGTGCCTCACTGATTAAGCATTGGTAACTG
TCAGACCAAGTTTACTCATATATACTTTAGATTGATTTAAAACTTCATTTTTAATTTAAAAGGATCTAGG
TGAAGATCCTTTTTGATAATCTCATGACCAAAATCCCTTAACGTGAGTTTTCGTTCCACTGAGCGTCAGA
CCCCGTAGAAAAGATCAAAGGATCTTCTTGAGATCCTTTTTTTCTGCGCGTAATCTGCTGCTTGCAAACA
AAAAAACCACCGCTACCAGCGGTGGTTTGTTTGCCGGATCAAGAGCTACCAACTCTTTTTCCGAAGGTAA
CTGGCTTCAGCAGAGCGCAGATACCAAATACTGTTCTTCTAGTGTAGCCGTAGTTAGGCCACCACTTCAA
GAACTCTGTAGCACCGCCTACATACCTCGCTCTGCTAATCCTGTTACCAGTGGCTGCTGCCAGTGGCGAT
AAGTCGTGTCTTACCGGGTTGGACTCAAGACGATAGTTACCGGATAAGGCGCAGCGGTCGGGCTGAACGG
GGGGTTCGTGCACACAGCCCAGCTTGGAGCGAACGACCTACACCGAACTGAGATACCTACAGCGTGAGCT
ATGAGAAAGCGCCACGCTTCCCGAAGGGAGAAAGGCGGACAGGTATCCGGTAAGCGGCAGGGTCGGAACA
GGAGAGCGCACGAGGGAGCTTCCAGGGGGAAACGCCTGGTATCTTTATAGTCCTGTCGGGTTTCGCCACC
TCTGACTTGAGCGTCGATTTTTGTGATGCTCGTCAGGGGGGCGGAGCCTATGGAAAAACGCCAGCAACGC
GGCCTTTTTACGGTTCCTGGCCTTTTGCTGGCCTTTTGCTCACATGTTCTTTCCTGCGTTATCCCCTGAT
TCTGTGGATAACCGTATTACCGCCTTTGAGTGAGCTGATACCGCTCGCCGCAGCCGAACGACCGAGCGCA
GCGAGTCAGTGAGCGAGGAAGCGGAAGAGCGCCCAATACGCAAACCGCCTCTCCCCGCGCGTTGGCCGAT
TCATTAATGCAGCTGGCACGACAGGTTTCCCGACTGGAAAGCGGGCAGTGAGCGCAACGCAATTAATGTG
AGTTAGCTCACTCATTAGGCACCCCAGGCTTTACACTTTATGCTTCCGGCTCGTATGTTGTGTGGAATTG
TGAGCGGATAACAATTTCACACAGGAAACAGCTATGACCATGATTACGCCAAGCGCGCAATTAACCCTCA
CTAAAGGGAACAAAAGCTGGAGCTGCAAGCTTAATGTAGTCTTATGCAATACTCTTGTAGTCTTGCAACA
TGGTAACGATGAGTTAGCAACATGCCTTACAAGGAGAGAAAAAGCACCGTGCATGCCGATTGGTGGAAGT
AAGGTGGTACGATCGTGCCTTATTAGGAAGGCAACAGACGGGTCTGACATGGATTGGACGAACCACTGAA
TTGCCGCATTGCAGAGATATTGTATTTAAGTGCCTAGCTCGATACATAAACGGGTCTCTCTGGTTAGACC
AGATCTGAGCCTGGGAGCTCTCTGGCTAACTAGGGAACCCACTGCTTAAGCCTCAATAAAGCTTGCCTTG
AGTGCTTCAAGTAGTGTGTGCCCGTCTGTTGTGTGACTCTGGTAACTAGAGATCCCTCAGACCCTTTTAG
TCAGTGTGGAAAATCTCTAGCAGTGGCGCCCGAACAGGGACTTGAAAGCGAAAGGGAAACCAGAGGAGCT
CTCTCGACGCAGGACTCGGCTTGCTGAAGCGCGCACGGCAAGAGGCGAGGGGCGGCGACTGGTGAGTACG
CCAAAAATTTTGACTAGCGGAGGCTAGAAGGAGAGAGATGGGTGCGAGAGCGTCAGTATTAAGCGGGGGA
GAATTAGATCGCGATGGGAAAAAATTCGGTTAAGGCCAGGGGGAAAGAAAAAATATAAATTAAAACATAT
AGTATGGGCAAGCAGGGAGCTAGAACGATTCGCAGTTAATCCTGGCCTGTTAGAAACATCAGAAGGCTGT
AGACAAATACTGGGACAGCTACAACCATCCCTTCAGACAGGATCAGAAGAACTTAGATCATTATATAATA
CAGTAGCAACCCTCTATTGTGTGCATCAAAGGATAGAGATAAAAGACACCAAGGAAGCTTTAGACAAGAT
AGAGGAAGAGCAAAACAAAAGTAAGACCACCGCACAGCAAGCGGCCGCTGATCTTCAGACCTGGAGGAGG
AGATATGAGGGACAATTGGAGAAGTGAATTATATAAATATAAAGTAGTAAAAATTGAACCATTAGGAGTA
GCACCCACCAAGGCAAAGAGAAGAGTGGTGCAGAGAGAAAAAAGAGCAGTGGGAATAGGAGCTTTGTTCC
TTGGGTTCTTGGGAGCAGCAGGAAGCACTATGGGCGCAGCGTCAATGACGCTGACGGTACAGGCCAGACA
ATTATTGTCTGGTATAGTGCAGCAGCAGAACAATTTGCTGAGGGCTATTGAGGCGCAACAGCATCTGTTG
CAACTCACAGTCTGGGGCATCAAGCAGCTCCAGGCAAGAATCCTGGCTGTGGAAAGATACCTAAAGGATC
AACAGCTCCTGGGGATTTGGGGTTGCTCTGGAAAACTCATTTGCACCACTGCTGTGCCTTGGAATGCTAG
TTGGAGTAATAAATCTCTGGAACAGATTTGGAATCACACGACCTGGATGGAGTGGGACAGAGAAATTAAC
AATTACACAAGCTTAATACACTCCTTAATTGAAGAATCGCAAAACCAGCAAGAAAAGAATGAACAAGAAT
TATTGGAATTAGATAAATGGGCAAGTTTGTGGAATTGGTTTAACATAACAAATTGGCTGTGGTATATAAA
ATTATTCATAATGATAGTAGGAGGCTTGGTAGGTTTAAGAATAGTTTTTGCTGTACTTTCTATAGTGAAT
AGAGTTAGGCAGGGATATTCACCATTATCGTTTCAGACCCACCTCCCAACCCCGAGGGGACCCTTGCGCC
TTTTCCAAGGCAGCCCTGGGTTTGCGCAGGGACGCGGCTGCTCTGGGCGTGGTTCCGGGAAACGCAGCGG
CGCCGACCCTGGGTCTCGCACATTCTTCACGTCCGTTCGCAGCGTCACCCGGATCTTCGCCGCTACCCTT
GTGGGCCCCCCGGCGACGCTTCCTGCTCCGCCCCTAAGTCGGGAAGGTTCCTTGCGGTTCGCGGCGTGCC
GGACGTGACAAACGGAAGCCGCACGTCTCACTAGTACCCTCGCAGACGGACAGCGCCAGGGAGCAATGGC
AGCGCGCCGACCGCGATGGGCTGTGGCCAATAGCGGCTGCTCAGCAGGGCGCGCCGAGAGCAGCGGCCGG
GAAGGGGCGGTGCGGGAGGCGGGGTGTGGGGCGGTAGTGTGGGCCCTGTTCCTGCCCGCGCGGTGTTCCG
CATTCTGCAAGCCTCCGGAGCGCACGTCGGCAGTCGGCTCCCTCGTTGACCGAATCACCGACCTCTCTCC
CCAGGGGGTACCACCATGGCCAAGCCTTTGTCTCAAGAAGAATCCACCCTCATTGAAAGAGCAACGGCTA
CAATCAACAGCATCCCCATCTCTGAAGACTACAGCGTCGCCAGCGCAGCTCTCTCTAGCGACGGCCGCAT
CTTCACTGGTGTCAATGTATATCATTTTACTGGGGGACCTTGTGCAGAACTCGTGGTGCTGGGCACTGCT
GCTGCTGCGGCAGCTGGCAACCTGACTTGTATCGTCGCGATCGGAAATGAGAACAGGGGCATCTTGAGCC
CCTGCGGACGGTGCCGACAGGTGCTTCTCGATCTGCATCCTGGGATCAAAGCCATAGTGAAGGACAGTGA
TGGACAGCCGACGGCAGTTGGGATTCGTGAATTGCTGCCCTCTGGTTATGTGTGGGAGGGCCTGCAGCTG
CAGTAGTAAGAATTCTAGATCTTGAGACAAATGGCAGTATTCATCCACAATTTTAAAAGAAAAGGGGGGA
TTGGGGGGTACAGTGCAGGGGAAAGAATAGTAGACATAATAGCAACAGACATACAAACTAAAGAATTACA
AAAACAAATTACAAAAATTCAAAATTTTCGGGTTTATTACAGGGACAGCAGAGATCCACTTTGGCGCCGG
CTCGAGGGGGCCCGGGGTTATTAATAGTAATCAATTACGGGGTCATTAGTTCATAGCCCATATATGGAGT
TCCGCGTTACATAACTTACGGTAAATGGCCCGCCTGGCTGACCGCCCAACGACCCCCGCCCATTGACGTC
AATAATGACGTATGTTCCCATAGTAACGCCAATAGGGACTTTCCATTGACGTCAATGGGTGGAGTATTTA
CGGTAAACTGCCCACTTGGCAGTACATCAAGTGTATCATATGCCAAGTACGCCCCCTATTGACGTCAATG
ACGGTAAATGGCCCGCCTGGCATTATGCCCAGTACATGACCTTATGGGACTTTCCTACTTGGCAGTACAT
CTACGTATTAGTCATCGCTATTACCATGGTGATGCGGTTTTGGCAGTACATCAATGGGCGTGGATAGCGG
TTTGACTCACGGGGATTTCCAAGTCTCCACCCCATTGACGTCAATGGGAGTTTGTTTTGGCACCAAAATC
AACGGGACTTTCCAAAATGTCGTAACAACTCCGCCCCATTGACGCAAATGGGCGGTAGGCGTGTACGGTG
GGAGGTCTATATAAGCAGAGCTCTCTGGCTAACTGTCGGGATCAACAAGTTTGTACAAAAAAGCAGGCTT
CGAAGGAGATAGAACCATGGACCCTGTGGTCGTGCTGGGGCTGTGCCTGAGCTGTCTGCTGCTGCTGAGC
CTGTGGAAGCAGTCCTACGGAGGCGGGGGATCAGGAAGCGGCGGCCGCGGATCAGGAAGCGGATCAGGAA
GCGGATCAGGAAGCGGATCAGGAAGCGGATCAGGAGGAAAGTCTTACCCAACTGTGAGTGCTGATTACCA
GGACGCCGTTGAGAAGGCGAAGAAGAAGCTCAGAGGCTTCATCGCTGAGAAGAGATGCGCTCCTCTAATG
CTCCGTTTGGCATTCCACTCTGCTGGAACCTTTGACAAGGGCACGAAGACCGGTGGACCCTTCGGAACCA
TCAAGCACCCTGCCGAACTGGCTCACAGCGCTAACAACGGTCTTGACATCGCTGTTAGGCTTTTGGAGCC
ACTCAAGGCGGAGTTCCCTATTTTGAGCTACGCCGATTTCTACCAGTTGGCTGGCGTTGTTGCCGTTGAG
GTCACGGGTGGACCTAAGGTTCCATTCCACCCTGGAAGAGAGGACAAGCCTGAGCCACCACCAGAGGGTC
GCTTGCCCGATCCCACTAAGGGTTCTGACCATTTGAGAGATGTGTTTGGCAAAGCTATGGGGCTTACTGA
CCAAGATATCGTTGCTCTATCTGGGGGTCACACTATTGGAGCTGCACACAAGGAGCGTTCTGGATTTGAG
GGTCCCTGGACCTCTAATCCTCTTATTTTCGACAACTCATACTTCACGGAGTTGTTGAGTGGTGAGAAGG
AAGGTCTCCTTCAGCTACCTTCTGACAAGGCTCTTTTGTCTGACCCTGTATTCCGCCCTCTCGTTGACAA
ATATGCAGCGGACGAAGATGCCTTCTTTGCTGATTACGCTGAGGCTCACCAAAAGCTTTCCGAGCTTGGG
TTTGCTGATGCCGGCAAGCCCATCCCCAACCCCCTGCTGGGCCTGGACAGCACCTGATAAGACCCAGCTT
TCTTGTACAAAGTGGTTGGTAAGCCTATCCCTAACCCTCTCCTCGGTCTCGATTCTACGTAGTAATGAGC
TAGCGCTAACCGGTGGCGCGTTAAGTCGACAATCAACCTCTGGATTACAAAATTTGTGAAAGATTGACTG
GTATTCTTAACTATGTTGCTCCTTTTACGCTATGTGGATACGCTGCTTTAATGCCTTTGTATCATGCTAT
TGCTTCCCGTATGGCTTTCATTTTCTCCTCCTTGTATAAATCCTGGTTGCTGTCTCTTTATGAGGAGTTG
TGGCCCGTTGTCAGGCAACGTGGCGTGGTGT
